>Addgene plasmid #191725 | AiP13445 - pAAV-AiE0873m-minBG-SYFP2-P2A-3XFLAG-10aa-H2B-WPRE3-BGHpA (Alias: CN3445) | addgene full sequence | sequence record 376590 | Addgene NGS Result
CCTGCAGGCAGCTGCGCGCTCGCTCGCTCACTGAGGCCGCCCGGGCGTCGGGCGACCTTTGGTCGCCCGG
CCTCAGTGAGCGAGCGAGCGCGCAGAGAGGGAGTGGCCAACTCCATCACTAGGGGTTCCTGCGGCCGCAC
GCGTGGGCTTGAGAAATATCATCACACCATTGGAAGTCTTACAACTTGATGTGAACACAGAGGGCTTTCG
GTAGAAATATCACTGTAGGAAGCTTTGCAGACACCTTCGAACCCAGTGGAAGTAGAAGATTCCCATGTCT
GTGTTCTCTATTCCCAGCACCAGCATGGATTTCTCCAAAGCTTTGTAGGGCAGAACTCTGAATGTTTATT
TCTCTGATGAATCCTTAATGAAAGTGGCCAGCCATCCTGGGGAGAACAAGCCTTAGTTCCCACTGAGAAG
GATAGCAAGCAGCATAAGAGTAGCTGATGTCAAAGGCTATTAATGCAAATGAAAATTATAATTCCTCATC
AAGATCTGCTCCCAGACAGGCTAATCATTGTGCCACCTGTTTACAGAAACACACTGCTAATCAGTCAGTA
AAATCTTTTAAGTTTCTGTGCTTCTCTGTGTACGATTTTTAGCCTCTGAGAGCATTAAATTAACTTCAAT
TAGTAAATCTAATGGATGCTGAAGTGTTGAGCTTTTAAATTCAATGGAAAACATCCTGCTGGGGAAAAAC
ATTATTTCTAATGAGATTTTAAGTATTTATTTATTCATTCATTCATTCATTCATTCAAAGAGGGATATAT
GTTACCAGTGCATATGTGGAGGTCAGAGCTCGGGCTGGGCATAAAAGTCAGGGCAGAGCCATCTATTGCT
TACATTTGCTTCTGGGATCCAGATCTTTCGAAGCTAGCGCTACCGGTCGCCACCATGGTCTCCAAGGGCG
AGGAGCTGTTCACCGGGGTGGTGCCCATCCTGGTCGAGCTGGACGGCGATGTCAACGGCCACAAGTTCAG
CGTGTCCGGCGAGGGCGAGGGCGATGCCACCTACGGCAAGCTGACCCTGAAGCTGATCTGCACCACCGGC
AAGCTGCCCGTGCCCTGGCCCACCCTCGTGACCACCCTGGGCTACGGCGTGCAGTGCTTCGCCCGCTACC
CCGACCACATGAAGCAGCACGACTTCTTCAAGTCCGCCATGCCCGAAGGCTACGTCCAGGAGCGCACCAT
CTTCTTCAAAGACGACGGCAACTACAAGACCCGCGCCGAGGTGAAGTTCGAGGGCGACACCCTGGTGAAC
CGCATCGAGCTGAAGGGCATCGACTTCAAGGAGGACGGCAACATCCTGGGGCACAAGCTGGAGTACAACT
ACAACAGCCACAACGTCTATATCACCGCCGACAAGCAGAAGAACGGCATCAAGGCCAACTTCAAGATCCG
CCACAACATCGAGGACGGCGGCGTGCAGCTCGCCGACCACTACCAGCAGAACACCCCCATCGGCGACGGC
CCCGTGCTGCTGCCCGACAACCACTACCTGAGCTACCAGTCCAAGCTGAGCAAAGACCCCAACGAGAAGC
GCGATCACATGGTCCTGCTGGAGTTCGTGACCGCCGCCGGGATCACTCTCGGCATGGACGAGCTGTACAA
GGGCTCTGGTGCTACCAACTTCTCACTGTTGAAACAGGCAGGGGATGTAGAGGAGAATCCAGGGCCTGGT
GCTAGTGGAGACTACAAAGACCATGACGGAGATTATAAAGATCATGACATCGATTACAAGGATGACGATG
ACAAGTCCGGACTCAGATCTGGAGGCTCCGGAGGCCCAGAGCCAGCGAAGTCTGCTCCCGCCCCGAAAAA
GGGCTCCAAGAAGGCGGTGACTAAGGCGCAGAAGAAAGGCGGCAAGAAGCGCAAGCGCAGCCGCAAGGAG
AGCTATTCCATCTATGTGTACAAGGTTCTGAAGCAGGTCCACCCTGACACCGGCATTTCGTCCAAGGCCA
TGGGCATCATGAATTCGTTTGTGAACGACATTTTCGAGCGCATCGCAGGAGAGGCTTCCCGCCTGGCGCA
TTACAACAAGCGCTCGACCATCACCTCCCGGGAGATCCAGACGGCCGTGCGCCTGCTGCTGCCTGGGGAG
TTGGCCAAGCACGCCGTGTCCGAGGGTACTAAGGCCATCACCAAGTACACCAGCGCTAAGTAATGAGGCG
CGCCGCGGCCGCGAATTCGATATCATAATCAACCTCTGGATTACAAAATTTGTGAAAGATTGACTGGTAT
TCTTAACTATGTTGCTCCTTTTACGCTATGTGGATACGCTGCTTTAATGCCTTTGTATCATGCTATTGCT
TCCCGTATGGCTTTCATTTTCTCCTCCTTGTATAAATCCTGGTTAGTTCTTGCCACGGCGGAACTCATCG
CCGCCTGCCTTGCCCGCTGCTGGACAGGGGCTCGGCTGTTGGGCACTGACAATTCCGTGGCTCGAGAGAT
CTTCGACTGTGCCTTCTAGTTGCCAGCCATCTGTTGTTTGCCCCTCCCCCGTGCCTTCCTTGACCCTGGA
AGGTGCCACTCCCACTGTCCTTTCCTAATAAAATGAGGAAATTGCATCGCATTGTCTGAGTAGGTGTCAT
TCTATTCTGGGGGGTGGGGTGGGGCAGGACAGCAAGGGGGAGGATTGGGAAGACAATAGCAGGCATGAGA
TCTCACGTGCGGACCGAGCGGCCGCAGGAACCCCTAGTGATGGAGTTGGCCACTCCCTCTCTGCGCGCTC
GCTCGCTCACTGAGGCCGGGCGACCAAAGGTCGCCCGACGCCCGGGCTTTGCCCGGGCGGCCTCAGTGAG
CGAGCGAGCGCGCAGCTGCCTGCAGGGGCGCCTGATGCGGTATTTTCTCCTTACGCATCTGTGCGGTATT
TCACACCGCATA
[95 nt withheld, positions 2883-2977]
T
[46 nt withheld, positions 2979-3024]
C
[141 nt withheld, positions 3026-3166]
CCTTTGACGTTGGAGTCCACGTTCTTT
[37 nt withheld, positions 3194-3230]
ACTCTATCTCGGGCTATTCTTTTGATTTATAAGGGATTTTGCCGATTTCGGTCTATTGGTTAAAAAATGA
GCTGATTTAACAAAAATTTAACGCGAATTTTAACAAAATATTAACGTTTACAATTTTATGGTGCACTCTC
AGTACAATCTGCTCTGATGCCGCATAGTTAAGCCAGCCCCGACACCCGCCAACACCCGCTGACGCGCCCT
GACGGGCTTGTCTGCTCCCGGCATCCGCTTACAGACAAGCTGTGACCGTCTCCGGGAGCTGCATGTGTCA
GAGGTTTTCACCGTCATCACCGAAACGCGCGAGACGAAAGGGCCTCGTGATACGCCTATTTTTATAGGTT
AATGTCATGATAATAATGGTTTCTTAGACGTCAGGTGGCACTTTTCGGGGAAATGTGCGCGGAACCCCTA
TTTGTTTATTTTTCTAAATACATTCAAATATGTATCCGCTCATGAGACAATAACCCTGATAAATGCTTCA
ATAATATTGAAAAAGGAAGAGTATGAGTATTCAACATTTCCGTGTCGCCCTTATTCCCTTTTTTGCGGCA
TTTTGCCTTCCTGTTTTTGCTCACCCAGAAACGCTGGTGAAAGTAAAAGATGCTGAAGATCAGTTGGGTG
CACGAGTGGGTTACATCGAACTGGATCTCAACAGCGGTAAGATCCTTGAGAGTTTTCGCCCCGAAGAACG
TTTTCCAATGATGAGCACTTTTAAAGTTCTGCTATGTGGCGCGGTATTATCCCGTATTGACGCCGGGCAA
GAGCAACTCGGTCGCCGCATACACTATTCTCAGAATGACTTGGTTGAGTACTCACCAGTCACAGAAAAGC
ATCTTACGGATGGCATGACAGTAAGAGAATTATGCAGTGCTGCCATAACCATGAGTGATAACACTGCGGC
CAACTTACTTCTGACAACGATCGGAGGACCGAAGGAGCTAACCGCTTTTTTGCACAACATGGGGGATCAT
GTAACTCGCCTTGATCGTTGGGAACCGGAGCTGAATGAAGCCATACCAAACGACGAGCGTGACACCACGA
TGCCTGTAGCAATGGCAACAACGTTGCGCAAACTATTAACTGGCGAACTACTTACTCTAGCTTCCCGGCA
ACAATTAATAGACTGGATGGAGGCGGATAAAGTTGCAGGACCACTTCTGCGCTCGGCCCTTCCGGCTGGC
TGGTTTATTGCTGATAAATCTGGAGCCGGTGAGCGTGGGTCTCGCGGTATCATTGCAGCACTGGGGCCAG
ATGGTAAGCCCTCCCGTATCGTAGTTATCTACACGACGGGGAGTCAGGCAACTATGGATGAACGAAATAG
ACAGATCGCTGAGATAGGTGCCTCACTGATTAAGCATTGGTAACTGTCAGACCAAGTTTACTCATATATA
CTTTAGATTGATTTAAAACTTCATTTTTAATTTAAAAGGATCTAGGTGAAGATCCTTTTTGATAATCTCA
TGACCAAAATCCCTTAACGTGAGTTTTCGTTCCACTGAGCGTCAGACCCCGTAGAAAAGATCAAAGGATC
TTCTTGAGATCCTTTTTTTCTGCGCGTAATCTGCTGCTTGCAAACAAAAAAACCACCGCTACCAGCGGTG
GTTTGTTTGCCGGATCAAGAGCTACCAACTCTTTTTCCGAAGGTAACTGGCTTCAGCAGAGCGCAGATAC
CAAATACTGTTCTTCTAGTGTAGCCGTAGTTAGGCCACCACTTCAAGAACTCTGTAGCACCGCCTACATA
CCTCGCTCTGCTAATCCTGTTACCAGTGGCTGCTGCCAGTGGCGATAAGTCGTGTCTTACCGGGTTGGAC
TCAAGACGATAGTTACCGGATAAGGCGCAGCGGTCGGGCTGAACGGGGGGTTCGTGCACACAGCCCAGCT
TGGAGCGAACGACCTACACCGAACTGAGATACCTACAGCGTGAGCTATGAGAAAGCGCCACGCTTCCCGA
AGGGAGAAAGGCGGACAGGTATCCGGTAAGCGGCAGGGTCGGAACAGGAGAGCGCACGAGGGAGCTTCCA
GGGGGAAACGCCTGGTATCTTTATAGTCCTGTCGGGTTTCGCCACCTCTGACTTGAGCGTCGATTTTTGT
GATGCTCGTCAGGGGGGCGGAGCCTATGGAAAAACGCCAGCAACGCGGCCTTTTTACGGTTCCTGGCCTT
TTGCTGGCCTTTTGCTCACATGT
Features (pLannotate 1.2.2; 16 found; start..end, strand, type, name):
     12..39      +  repeat_region  AAV2 ITR (fragment): inverted terminal repeat of adeno-associated virus serotype 2 inverted
     68..95      +  repeat_region  AAV2 ITR (fragment): inverted terminal repeat of adeno-associated virus serotype 2 inverted
    895..1611    +  CDS            SYFP2: SYFP2 is a basic (constitutively fluorescent) yellow fluorescent protein published in 2006, derived from Aequorea victoria. It is reported to be a very rapidly-maturing monomer with moderate acid sensitivity.
   1690..1755    +  CDS            3xFLAG: three tandem FLAG® epitope tags, followed by an enterokinase cleavage site
   1786..2163    +  CDS            H2B: human histone H2B; HIST1H2BJ
   2197..2354    +  misc_feature   WPRE (fragment): woodchuck hepatitis virus posttranscriptional regulatory element
   2360..2440    +  misc_feature   WPRE (fragment): woodchuck hepatitis virus posttranscriptional regulatory element
   2457..2568    +  polyA_signal   bGH poly(A) signal: bovine growth hormone polyadenylation signal
   2686..2826    +  repeat_region  AAV2 ITR: inverted terminal repeat of adeno-associated virus serotype 2 inverted
   2831..2882    -  misc_feature   bom (fragment): basis of mobility region from pBR322
   2901..3356    +  rep_origin     f1 ori (sequence partly withheld): f1 bacteriophage origin of replication; arrow indicates direction of (+) strand synthesis
   3357..3406    -  misc_feature   bom (fragment): basis of mobility region from pBR322
   3508..3543    -  CDS            rop (fragment): Rop protein, which maintains plasmids at low copy number; rop
   3638..3742    +  promoter       AmpR promoter: bla
   3743..4603    +  CDS            AmpR: β-lactamase; bla; confers resistance to ampicillin, carbenicillin, and related antibiotics
   4774..5362    +  rep_origin     ori: high-copy-number ColE1/pMB1/pBR322/pUC origin of replication
