[The description below was written by a language model from this plasmid's Addgene catalogue record and pLannotate feature annotations shown in this document.]
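Description:
AiP13445 (alias CN3445) is a recombinant AAV transfer plasmid of about 5.4 kb designed to label a defined neuronal population with an enhancer-driven reporter. The expression cassette is flanked by AAV2 inverted terminal repeats, which allow the intervening DNA to be packaged into AAV particles. The annotation detects a full-length ITR on the 3′ side and only short ITR fragments on the 5′ side. The plasmid backbone carries a high-copy ColE1/pUC-type origin, an f1 phage origin, and an ampicillin resistance gene under its own promoter for propagation in E. coli. The record lists a recombination-deficient strain, consistent with the usual instability of ITRs.

According to the construct name, transcription is controlled by the enhancer AiE0873m placed upstream of a minimal beta-globin promoter (minBG). Neither element is annotated in the feature table, but both presumably lie in the unannotated region between the 5′ ITR and the reporter. The minimal promoter is expected to have little activity alone, so the enhancer determines cell-type specificity. The open reading frame encodes SYFP2, a fast-maturing monomeric yellow fluorescent protein. It is followed by a P2A self-cleaving peptide and then a 3xFLAG epitope joined by a 10-amino-acid linker to human histone H2B. A single transcript should therefore produce free SYFP2 that fills the cell and a separate FLAG-tagged histone that localizes to the nucleus, though the record does not say how the nuclear tag is meant to be used. A shortened WPRE (WPRE3, annotated as two WPRE fragments) boosts expression, and the bovine growth hormone polyadenylation signal terminates the transcript.

The stated purpose is SYFP2 expression in cholinergic neurons of the striatum and lateral septum. The plasmid belongs to an enhancer AAV toolbox for accessing striatal cell types.
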