Addgene plasmid #191725: AiP13445 - pAAV-AiE0873m-minBG-SYFP2-P2A-3XFLAG-10aa-H2B-WPRE3-BGHpA (Alias: CN3445)
Purpose: AI plasmid ALIAS: AiP13445. Expression of SYFP2 (yellow fluorescent protein) in striatal and lateral septum cholinergic neurons
Depositing lab: Allen Institute for Brain Science & Jonathan Ting. Depositing organization: Allen Institute. Publication: Enhancer AAV toolbox for accessing and perturbing striatal cell types and circuits. Hunker AC, Wirthlin ME, Gill G, Johansen NJ, Hooper M, Omstead V, Vargas S, Lerma MN, Taskin N, Weed N, Laird WD, Bishaw YM, Bendrick JL, Gore BB, Ben-Simon Y, Opitz-Araya X, Martinez RA, Way SW, Thyagarajan B, Otto S, Sanchez REA, Alexander JR, Amaya A, Amster A, Arbuckle J, Ayala A, Baker PM, Barcelli T, Barta S, Bertagnolli D, Bielstein C, Bishwakarma P, Bowlus J, Boyer G, Brouner K, Casian B, Casper T, Chakka AB, Chakrabarty R, Chong P, Clark M, Colbert K, Daniel S, Dawe T, Departee M, DiValentin P, Donadio NP, Dotson NI, Dwivedi D, Egdorf T, Fliss T, Gary A, Goldy J, Grasso C, Groce EL, Gudsnuk K, Han W, Haradon Z, Hastings S, Helback O, Ho WV, Huang C, Johnson T, Jones DL, Juneau Z, Kenney J, Leibly M, Li S, Liang E, Loeffler H, Lusk NA, Madigan Z, Malloy J, Malone J, McCue R, Melchor J, Mich JK, Moosman S, Morin E, Naidoo R, Newman D, Ngo K, Nguyen K, Oster AL, Ouellette B, Oyama AA, Pena N, Pham T, Phillips E, Pom C, Potekhina L, Ransford S, Ray PL, Reding M, Rette DF, Reynoldson C, Rimorin C, Sigler AR, Rocha DB, Ronellenfitch K, Ruiz A, Sawyer L, Sevigny JP, Shapovalova NV, Shepard N, Shulga L, Soliman S, Staats B, Taormina MJ, Tieu M, Wang Y, Wilkes J, Wood T, Zhou T, Williford A, Dee N, Mollenkopf T, Ng L, Esposito L, Kalmbach BE, Yao S, Ariza J, Collman F, Mufti S, Smith K, Waters J, Ersing I, Patrick M, Zeng H, Lein ES, Kojima Y, Horwitz G, Owen SF, Levi BP, Daigle TL, Tasic B, Bakken TE, Ting JT. Neuron. 2025 May 21;113(10):1507-1524.e17. doi: 10.1016/j.neuron.2025.04.035. PubMed 40403704.
Backbone
  Vector backbone: rAAV
  Vector type: AAV
Growth in bacteria
  Bacterial resistance: Ampicillin, 100 μg/mL
  Growth temperature: 30°C
  Growth strain: NEB Stable
  Copy number: High Copy
Gene/Insert
  Gene/Insert name: SYFP2-P2A-3XFLAG-10aa-H2B
  Species: Other
  Mutation: none
  Cloning method: Restriction Enzyme; 5′ cloning site Unknown (unknown if destroyed)
Terms and licenses: Academic/Nonprofit Terms; Industry Terms: Not Available to Industry
Depositor comments: Allen Institute plasmid ALIAS: AiP13445 This work supported by NIH BRAIN Initiative grant UF1MH128339
How to cite: AiP13445 - pAAV-AiE0873m-minBG-SYFP2-P2A-3XFLAG-10aa-H2B-WPRE3-BGHpA (Alias: CN3445) was a gift from Allen Institute for Brain Science & Jonathan Ting (Addgene plasmid # 191725 ; http://n2t.net/addgene:191725 ; RRID:Addgene_191725)
